Addgene plasmid #126916: pCfB8382
Purpose: Plasmid containing integration cassette at XI-3 integration site in Saccharomyces cerevisiae for overexpression of XdCrtI
Depositing lab: Irina Borodina. Depositing organization: Danmarks Tekniske Universitet. Publication: A teaching protocol demonstrating the use of EasyClone and CRISPR/Cas9 for metabolic engineering of Saccharomyces cerevisiae and Yarrowia lipolytica. Milne N, Tramontin LRR, Borodina I. FEMS Yeast Res. 2019 Sep 26. pii: foz062. doi: 10.1093/femsyr/foz062. PubMed 31556952.
Backbone
  Vector backbone: pCfB2904
  Vector type: Yeast Expression
Growth in bacteria
  Bacterial resistance: Ampicillin, 100 μg/mL
  Growth temperature: 37°C
  Growth strain: DH5alpha
  Copy number: High Copy
Gene/Insert
  Gene/Insert name: XdCrtI
  Species: Xanthophyllomyces dendrorhous
  Cloning method: Unknown
Terms and licenses: Academic/Nonprofit Terms; Industry Terms: Not Available to Industry
How to cite: pCfB8382 was a gift from Irina Borodina (Addgene plasmid # 126916 ; http://n2t.net/addgene:126916 ; RRID:Addgene_126916)
