[The description below was written by a language model from this plasmid's Addgene catalogue record and pLannotate feature annotations shown in this document.]
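Description:
pCfB8382 is a yeast integrative expression plasmid built on the pCfB2904 backbone. It carries a cassette designed to insert at the XI-3 site of the Saccharomyces cerevisiae genome and drive overexpression of XdCrtI, the CrtI gene from the carotenogenic yeast Xanthophyllomyces dendrorhous. In E. coli it is maintained as a high-copy plasmid through a ColE1/pUC-type origin and selected with ampicillin via the β-lactamase gene. The feature table shows no yeast replication origin and no intact yeast selection marker, which fits a construct meant to work by chromosomal integration rather than episomal maintenance. The associated work describes it in the context of EasyClone and CRISPR/Cas9-assisted metabolic engineering.

The payload is a single expression unit in which the strong constitutive S. cerevisiae TDH3 (GAP) promoter sits upstream of the coding sequence and an ADH1 terminator follows it. The annotation software labelled this open reading frame as a fragment of the Neurospora crassa phytoene desaturase al-1. This reflects homology to a related fungal enzyme rather than the actual source, and it indicates that XdCrtI is a phytoene desaturase that introduces double bonds into phytoene on the way to lycopene-type carotenoids. A CYC1 terminator in the opposite orientation lies just upstream of the promoter and is apparently unoccupied here. Unannotated stretches on either side of the cassette, one containing a short ASH1-derived match, presumably hold the XI-3 homology arms, although the table does not label them. Two minimal FRT sites bracket the bacterial backbone, and the short KanR, lacZα, rrnB and T7 hits look like cloning remnants. The plasmid is suited to building carotenoid-producing yeast strains, including in teaching settings.
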