Features (pLannotate 1.2.2; 17 found; start..end, strand, type, name):
      1..667     +  promoter       GAP promoter: S. cerevisiae TDH3; promoter for glyceraldehyde-3-phosphate dehydrogenase
    707..2230    +  CDS            al-1 (fragment): CRTI_NEUCR - Experimental evidence at protein level: Swiss-Prot protein existence level 1. Phytoene desaturase involved in the carotenoid biosynthesis pathway. Converts phytoene into 3,4-didehydrolycopene via the intermediary of phytofluene, zeta-carotene, neurosporene and lycopene, by introducing up to five double bonds into phytoene. From Neurospora crassa (strain ATCC 24698 / 74-OR23-1A / CBS 708.71 / DSM 1257 / FGSC 987).
   2464..2629    +  terminator     ADH1 terminator: S. cerevisiae ADH1; transcription terminator for the S. cerevisiae alcohol dehydrogenase 1 (ADH1) gene
   3283..3316    -  protein_bind   FRT (minimal): supports FLP-mediated excision but not integration (Turan and Bode, 2011) FLP recombinase from the Saccharomyces cerevisiae 2μ plasmid
   3360..3400    -  terminator     rrnB T1 terminator (fragment): transcription terminator T1 from the E. coli rrnB gene
   3402..3517    -  ncRNA          5S rRNA: Accession: RF00001 - 5S ribosomal RNA
   3548..3572    +  CDS            KanR (fragment): aminoglycoside phosphotransferase; aph(3')-Ia; confers resistance to kanamycin
   3602..3698    +  promoter       AmpR promoter (fragment): bla
   3701..4561    +  CDS            AmpR: β-lactamase; bla; confers resistance to ampicillin, carbenicillin, and related antibiotics
   4683..5271    +  rep_origin     ori: high-copy-number ColE1/pMB1/pBR322/pUC origin of replication
   5496..5513    +  terminator     rrnB T2 terminator (fragment): transcription terminator T2 from the E. coli rrnB gene
   5538..5557    -  CDS            lacZα (fragment): LacZα fragment of β-galactosidase; lacZ fragment
   6027..6060    +  protein_bind   FRT (minimal): supports FLP-mediated excision but not integration (Turan and Bode, 2011) FLP recombinase from the Saccharomyces cerevisiae 2μ plasmid
   6102..6161    -  CDS            ASH1 (fragment): ASH1_YEAST - Experimental evidence at protein level: Swiss-Prot protein existence level 1. Component of the RPD3C(L) histone deacetylase complex (HDAC). Responsible for the deacetylation of lysine residues on the N-terminal part of the core histones (H2A, H2B, H3 and H4). Histone deacetylation gives a tag for epigenetic repression and plays an important role in transcriptional regulation, cell cycle progression and developmental events. ASH1 is necessary to repress HO in daughter cells to block mating-type switching through its binding to HO promoter 5'-YTGAT-3' sites. Also involved in pseudoh
   6666..6717    -  CDS            lacZα (fragment): LacZα fragment of β-galactosidase; lacZ fragment
   6725..6743    +  promoter       T7 promoter: promoter for bacteriophage T7 RNA polymerase
   6760..6949    -  terminator     CYC1 terminator: S. cerevisiae CYC1; transcription terminator for CYC1
>Addgene plasmid #126916 | pCfB8382 | addgene full sequence | sequence record 248365 | Addgene NGS Result
TCATTATCAATACTGCCATTTCAAAGAATACGTAAATAATTAATAGTAGTGATTTTCCTAACTTTATTTA
GTCAAAAAATTAGCCTTTTAATTCTGCTGTAACCCGTACATGCCCAAAATAGGGGGCGGGTTACACAGAA
TATATAACATCGTAGGTGTCTGGGTGAACAGTTTATTCCTGGCATCCACTAAATATAATGGAGCCCGCTT
TTTAAGCTGGCATCCAGAAAAAAAAAGAATCCCAGCACCAAAATATTGTTTTCTTCACCAACCATCAGTT
CATAGGTCCATTCTCTTAGCGCAACTACAGAGAACAGGGGCACAAACAGGCAAAAAACGGGCACAACCTC
AATGGAGTGATGCAACCTGCCTGGAGTAAATGATGACACAAGGCAATTGACCCACGCATGTATCTATCTC
ATTTTCTTACACCTTCTATTACCTTCTGCTCTCTCTGATTTGGAAAAAGCTGAAAAAAAAGGTTGAAACC
AGTTCCCTGAAATTATTCCCCTACTTGACTAATAAGTATATAAAGACGGTAGGTATTGATTGTAATTCTG
TAAATCTATTTCTTAAACTTCTTAAATTCTACTTTTATAGTTAGTCTTTTTTTTAGTTTTAAAACACCAA
GAACTTAGTTTCGAATAAACACACATAAACAAACAAAAGTGCAGGTATGGGAAAAGAACAAGATCAGGAT
AAACCCACAGCTATCATCGTGGGATGTGGTATCGGTGGAATCGCCACTGCCGCTCGTCTTGCTAAAGAAG
GTTTCCAGGTCACGGTGTTCGAGAAGAACGACTACTCCGGAGGTCGATGCTCTTTAATCGAGCGAGATGG
TTATCGATTCGATCAGGGGCCCAGTTTGCTGCTCTTGCCAGATCTCTTCAAGCAGACATTCGAAGATTTG
GGGGAGAAGATGGAAGATTGGGTCGATCTCATCAAGTGTGAACCCAACTATGTTTGCCACTTCCACGATG
AAGAGACTTTCACTTTTTCAACCGACATGGCGTTGCTCAAGCGGGAAGTCGAGCGTTTTGAAGGCAAAGA
TGGATTTGATCGGTTCTTGTCGTTTATCCAAGAAGCCCACAGACATTACGAGCTTGCTGTCGTTCACGTC
CTGCAGAAGAACTTCCCTGGCTTCGCAGCATTCTTACGGCTACAGTTCATTGGCCAAATCCTGGCTCTTC
ACCCCTTCGAGTCTATCTGGACAAGAGTTTGTCGATATTTCAAGACCGACAGATTACGAAGAGTCTTCTC
GTTTGCAGTGATGTACATGGGTCAAAGCCCATACAGTGCGCCCGGAACATATTCCTTGCTCCAATACACC
GAATTGACCGAGGGCATCTGGTATCCGAGAGGAGGCTTTTGGCAGGTTCCTAATACTCTTCTTCAGATCG
TCAAGCGCAACAATCCCTCAGCCAAGTTCAATTTCAACGCTCCAGTTTCCCAGGTTCTTCTCTCTCCTGC
CAAGGACCGAGCGACTGGTGTTCGACTTGAATCCGGCGAGGAACATCACGCCGATGTTGTGATTGTCAAT
GCTGACCTCGTTTACGCCTCCGAGCACTTGATTCCTGACGATGCCAGAAACAAGATTGGCCAACTGGGTG
AAGTCAAGAGAAGTTGGTGGGCTGACTTAGTTGGTGGAAAGAAGCTCAAGGGAAGTTGCAGTAGTTTGAG
CTTCTACTGGAGCATGGACCGAATCGTGGACGGTCTGGGCGGACACAATATCTTCTTGGCCGAGGACTTC
AAGGGATCATTCGACACAATCTTCGAGGAGTTGGGTCTCCCAGCCGATCCTTCCTTTTACGTGAACGTTC
CCTCGCGAATCGATCCTTCTGCCGCTCCCGAAGGCAAAGATGCTATCGTCATTCTTGTGCCGTGTGGCCA
TATCGACGCTTCGAACCCTCAAGATTACAACAAGCTTGTTGCTCGGGCAAGGAAGTTTGTGATCCAAACG
CTTTCCGCCAAGCTTGGACTTCCCGACTTTGAAAAAATGATTGTGGCAGAGAAGGTTCACGATGCTCCCT
CTTGGGAGAAAGAATTTAACCTCAAGGACGGAAGCATCTTGGGACTGGCTCACAACTTTATGCAAGTTCT
TGGTTTCAGGCCGAGCACCAGACATCCCAAGTATGACAAGTTGTTCTTTGTCGGGGCTTCGACTCATCCC
GGAACTGGGGTTCCCATCGTCTTGGCTGGAGCCAAGTTAACTGCCAACCAAGTTCTCGAATCCTTTGACC
GATCCCCAGCTCCAGATCCCAATATGTCACTCTCCGTACCATATGGAAAACCTCTCAAATCAAATGGAAC
GGGTATCGATTCTCAGGTCCAGCTGAAGTTCATGGATTTGGAGAGATGGGTATACCTTTTGGTGTTGTTG
ATTGGGGCCGTGATCGCTCGATCCGTTGGTGTTCTTGCTTTCTGAATCGCACGTGTAGATACGTTGTTGA
CACTTCTAAATAAGCGAATTTCTTATGATTTATGATTTTTATTATTAAATAAGTTATAAAAAAAATAAGT
GTATACAAATTTTAAAGTGACTCTTAGGTTTTAAAACGAAAATTCTTATTCTTGAGTAACTCTTTCCTGT
AGGTCAGGTTGCTTTCTCAGGTATAGCATGAGGTCGCTCATCGCACGCATTCCATGCGAGCTCGCTGAGG
ACTTAATAATCAGACGCACGCTTGGCGTCAATATCCTAAAACGGAAAACTAATCAGTTAGATGTGTCTTT
TTTAGGTAAAAAAAGGCAACCAATTTTTTGCTGGCCAGCGATGCGACAATAAACGCGCGCAGCGAATAAA
AATAAGATGGCGGAGGAGCAGAGACTTCTTTTCTTAGAAGAGGTTTTGTTACCGTATGGGGGTATGATGG
TTAGATGGCTGAATAAAAACGTTAACTAAAGGAATACAGAAGAGGAAGCGCCCCGATTTCTTTTCTGTTC
CACATGAAAGCAGCCGGTTGGGTGGTAGATCTCTAATGACATCCAAACTACAAAACCGAGATTGGACATA
TAGCACACTCTGCATTTCTACTTTCCTTTCTCCCTACAGTTTGCTCGATCTGAACCGATGCTTCTTTGAT
TGGACAAGATGATAGACCATGACTCCCTGTATGTATTGCAGAGATTGCCACTACTAACCAAGAAAAGTTG
AACGTGTCGTACGTATAAAACGATTTATGCTTAGGCTTTACTGAAAAAAAAAAAGTAAAAAGAGGATGCG
CAAACGCATAGAGCAAGTAACTATTAAACCCTCAGCGCGGCCGCATTTAAATCCCCACTTCAGAAGTTCC
TATACTTTCTAGAGAATAGGAACTTCACTATAGAGTCGAATAAGGGCGACACCCCATAATTAGCCCGGGC
GAAAGGCCCAGTCTTTCGACTGAGCCTTTCGTTTTATTTGATGCCTGGCAGTTCCCTACTCTCGCATGGG
GAGTCCCCACACTACCATCGGCGCTACGGCGTTTCACTTCTGAGTTCGGCATGGGGTCAGGTGGGACCAC
CGCGCTACTGCCGCCAGGCAAACAAGGGGTGTTATGAGCCATATTCAGGTATAAATGGGCTCGCGATAAT
GTTCAGAATTGGTTAATTGGTTGTAACACTGACCCCTATTTGTTTATTTTTCTAAATACATTCAAATATG
TATCCGCTCATGAGACAATAACCCTGATAAATGCTTCAATAATATTGAAAAAGGAAGAATATGAGTATTC
AACATTTCCGTGTCGCCCTTATTCCCTTTTTTGCGGCATTTTGCCTTCCTGTTTTTGCTCACCCAGAAAC
GCTGGTGAAAGTAAAAGATGCTGAAGATCAGTTGGGTGCACGAGTGGGTTACATCGAACTGGATCTCAAC
AGCGGTAAGATCCTTGAGAGTTTTCGCCCCGAAGAACGTTTTCCAATGATGAGCACTTTTAAAGTTCTGC
TATGTGGCGCGGTATTATCCCGTATTGACGCCGGGCAAGAGCAACTCGGTCGCCGCATACACTATTCTCA
GAATGACTTGGTTGAGTACTCACCAGTCACAGAAAAGCATCTTACGGATGGCATGACAGTAAGAGAATTA
TGCAGTGCTGCCATAACCATGAGTGATAACACTGCGGCCAACTTACTTCTGACAACGATCGGAGGACCGA
AGGAGCTAACCGCTTTTTTGCACAACATGGGGGATCATGTAACTCGCCTTGATCGTTGGGAACCGGAGCT
GAATGAAGCCATACCAAACGACGAGCGTGACACCACGATGCCTGTAGCGATGGCAACAACGTTGCGCAAA
CTATTAACTGGCGAACTACTTACTCTAGCTTCCCGGCAACAATTAATAGACTGGATGGAGGCGGATAAAG
TTGCAGGACCACTTCTGCGCTCGGCCCTTCCGGCTGGCTGGTTTATTGCTGATAAATCCGGAGCCGGTGA
GCGTGGTTCTCGCGGTATCATCGCAGCGCTGGGGCCAGATGGTAAGCCCTCCCGTATCGTAGTTATCTAC
ACGACGGGGAGTCAGGCAACTATGGATGAACGAAATAGACAGATCGCTGAGATAGGTGCCTCACTGATTA
AGCATTGGTAAGCAGAGCATTACGCTGACTTGACGGGACGGCGCAAGCTCATGACCAAAATCCCTTAACG
TGAGTTACGCGCGCGTCGTTCCACTGAGCGTCAGACCCCGTAGAAAAGATCAAAGGATCTTCTTGAGATC
CTTTTTTTCTGCGCGTAATCTGCTGCTTGCAAACAAAAAAACCACCGCTACCAGCGGTGGTTTGTTTGCC
GGATCAAGAGCTACCAACTCTTTTTCCGAAGGTAACTGGCTTCAGCAGAGCGCAGATACCAAATACTGTT
CTTCTAGTGTAGCCGTAGTTAGCCCACCACTTCAAGAACTCTGTAGCACCGCCTACATACCTCGCTCTGC
TAATCCTGTTACCAGTGGCTGCTGCCAGTGGCGATAAGTCGTGTCTTACCGGGTTGGACTCAAGACGATA
GTTACCGGATAAGGCGCAGCGGTCGGGCTGAACGGGGGGTTCGTGCACACAGCCCAGCTTGGAGCGAACG
ACCTACACCGAACTGAGATACCTACAGCGTGAGCTATGAGAAAGCGCCACGCTTCCCGAAGGGAGAAAGG
CGGACAGGTATCCGGTAAGCGGCAGGGTCGGAACAGGAGAGCGCACGAGGGAGCTTCCAGGGGGAAACGC
CTGGTATCTTTATAGTCCTGTCGGGTTTCGCCACCTCTGACTTGAGCGTCGATTTTTGTGATGCTCGTCA
GGGGGGCGGAGCCTATGGAAAAACGCCAGCAACGCGGCCTTTTTACGGTTCCTGGCCTTTTGCTGGCCTT
TTGCTCACATGTTCTTTCCTGCGTTATCCCCTGATTCTGTGGATAACCGTATTACCGCCTTTGAGTGAGC
TGATACCGCTCGCCGCAGCCGAACGACCGAGCGCAGCGAGTCAGTGAGCGAGGAAGCGGAAGGCGAGAGT
AGGGAACTGCCAGGCATCAAACTAAGCAGAAGGCCCCTGACGGATGGCCTTTTTGCGTTTCTACAAACTC
TTTCTGTGTTGTAAAACGACGGCCAGTCTTAAGCTCGGGCCCCCTGGGCGGTTCTGATAACGAGTAATCG
TTAATCCGCAAATAACGTAAAAACCCGCTTCGGCGGGTTTTTTTATGGGGGGAGTTTAGGGAAAGAGCAT
TTGTCAGAATATTTAAGGGCGCCTGTCACTTTGCTTGATATATGAGAATTATTTAACCTTATAAATGAGA
AAAAAGCAACGCACTTTAAATAAGATACGTTGCTTTTTCGATTGATGAACACCTATAATTAAACTATTCA
TCTATTATTTATGATTTTTTGTATATACAATATTTCTAGTTTGTTAAAGAGAATTAAGAAAATAAATCTC
GAAAATAATAAAGGGAAAATCAGTTTTTGATATCAAAATTATACATGTCAACGATAATACAAAATATAAT
ACAAACTATAAGATGTTATCAGTATTTATTATGCATTTAGAATAAATTTTGTGTCGCCCTTATTCGACTC
ACTATAGAAGTTCCTATTCTCTAGAAAGTATAGGAACTTCACTTCATTTTATTTAAATTTGCGGCCGCGC
TGAGGTCTTAATTGAGAATCCGGACCAGCAGATAATGCATGCAGTGGTGTTTTGATGTATAAGCTTGACA
TTTTTTTGCTTTTCCCGTTATGAGAAATGTTTTTTTTAGACTGAAAATAAAAGAATGGATAGTATTAAAA
TAGTAATGAACGTAATAAGGATAGGACAGGAGCGATAGGAAAAGATAGAATTTTGGAGCTTTTTTTCCCT
CTTTTTTTGAGCAGGAGCCAATAGTAGTCGGAAAGATGAGTGCATAGATTTTTCGTATTTTATTTCGAGT
AAAAATATCACGCTCTTAGGTTCAATAAAAGAATATACTATTTCTTCAAAATGCTTCTCTAATCTATTTT
TTTATTTTCCTTAATAACTGAAATATTATTTTTTGATGTAAAATGAGTGAACAAGAATAAGGGATTTTTG
GTATGTTTGCAAGTTCTGTGGAGTTCCATGTATAAGGTATACATATTAGAAAAGCTTTACGATTATATAC
TAACATCATGTACAAAACAATTTAATAATGATCTGTATTGCTGGCTCAATCCACGTAAATTAATGCCTCA
GCACTAGTCCTGCAGGGGTAACGCCAGGGTTTTCCCAGTCACGACGTTGTAAAACGACGGCCAGTGAGCG
CGCGTAATACGACTCACTATAGGGCGAATTGGACGCGATCTTCGAGCGTCCCAAAACCTTCTCAAGCAAG
GTTTTCAGTATAATGTTACATGCGTACACGCGTCTGTACAGAAAAAAAAGAAAAATTTGAAATATAAATA
ACGTTCTTAATACTAACATAACTATAAAAAAATAAATAGGGACCTAGACTTCAGGTTGTCTAACTCCTTC
CTTTTCGGTTAGAGCGGATACACGCGATATAAAAAACACGCTTTTTCAGTTCGAGTTTA
